Addgene plasmid #62671: pBGO
Purpose: Donor vector for mFTH1 knock-in via landing pad
Depositing lab: Masato Ohtsuka. Depositing organization: Tokai University. Publication: One-step generation of multiple transgenic mouse lines using an improved Pronuclear Injection-based Targeted Transgenesis (i-PITT). Ohtsuka M, Miura H, Mochida K, Hirose M, Hasegawa A, Ogura A, Mizutani R, Kimura M, Isotani A, Ikawa M, Sato M, Gurumurthy CB. BMC Genomics. 2015 Apr 9;16:274. doi: 10.1186/s12864-015-1432-5. PubMed 25887549.
Backbone
  Vector backbone: pSMART-kan
  Total vector size (bp): 5192
  Vector type: Mammalian Expression, Cre/Lox
Growth in bacteria
  Bacterial resistance: Kanamycin, 50 μg/mL
  Growth temperature: 37°C
  Growth strain: DH5alpha
  Copy number: Unknown
Gene/Insert
  Gene/Insert name: FTH1
  Insert size (bp): 579
  Tag / fusion protein: HA (N terminal on insert)
Terms and licenses: Academic/Nonprofit Terms; Industry Terms: Not Available to Industry
How to cite: pBGO was a gift from Masato Ohtsuka (Addgene plasmid # 62671 ; http://n2t.net/addgene:62671 ; RRID:Addgene_62671)
