[The description below was written by a language model from this plasmid's Addgene catalogue record and pLannotate feature annotations shown in this document.]
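Description:
pBGO is a donor vector built on the pSMART-kan backbone for inserting a mouse ferritin heavy chain (Fth1) expression cassette into a pre-placed genomic landing pad, as used in pronuclear injection-based targeted transgenesis in mice. It is propagated in E. coli from a high-copy ColE1/pUC-type origin and selected with kanamycin through an aph(3')-Ia gene driven by the cat promoter. As is typical of pSMART vectors, the bacterial module is insulated by transcription terminators (tonB, T7Te and T3Te). The catalogue lists a total size of 5192 bp, while the annotated depositor sequence is 5171 nt, a small discrepancy the record does not explain.

The payload lies between two sets of recombination sites. On one side are a minimal φC31 attB site and loxJTZ17, a right-element mutant lox site; on the other is lox2272, preceded by a full FRT and a partial FRT. The heterospecific lox pair allows Cre-mediated cassette exchange with matching sites in the landing pad. The attB site suggests φC31 integrase as an alternative or additional route, and the FRT elements could allow FLP-mediated removal of unwanted sequence after integration, although the record does not spell out either step. Within the exchangeable region, on the reverse strand, the Fth1 coding sequence carries an N-terminal HA tag and is flanked by rabbit β-globin sequences: an upstream intron with exon fragments and a downstream polyadenylation signal. No promoter is annotated for this cassette. About 1.2 kb between the intron and the FRT sites is unannotated, so the promoter may lie there or be supplied by the landing pad; the record does not say which.
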