Features (pLannotate 1.2.2; 18 found; start..end, strand, type, name):
      5..22      -  CDS            lacZα (fragment): LacZα fragment of β-galactosidase; lacZ fragment
    161..194     +  protein_bind   attB: minimal attB site for the φC31 integrase (Groth et al., 2000) phage φC31 integrase
    203..236     +  protein_bind   loxJTZ17: Right element (RE) mutant of loxP (Araki et al., 2010). Cre-mediated recombination occurs in the 8-bp core sequence (GCATACAT). Cre recombinase
    638..693     -  polyA_signal   β-globin poly(A) signal: rabbit β-globin polyadenylation signal (Gil and Proudfoot, 1987)
    764..841     -  CDS            HBB (fragment): HBB_PONPY - Experimental evidence at transcript level: Swiss-Prot protein existence level 2. Involved in oxygen transport from the lung to the various peripheral tissues. From Pongo pygmaeus (Bornean orangutan).
    851..1396    -  CDS            Fth1 (sequence withheld): FRIH_MOUSE - Also known as Fth. Experimental evidence at protein level: Swiss-Prot protein existence level 1. Stores iron in a soluble, non-toxic, readily available form. Important for iron homeostasis. Has ferroxidase activity. Iron is taken up in the ferrous form and deposited as ferric hydroxides after oxidation. Also plays a role in delivery of iron to cells. Mediates iron uptake in capsule cells of the developing kidney. From Mus musculus (Mouse).
   1397..1423    -  CDS            3xHA (fragment): three tandem HA epitope tags
   1439..1498    -  CDS            HBB (fragment): HBB_LEPEU - Experimental evidence at protein level: Swiss-Prot protein existence level 1. Involved in oxygen transport from the lung to the various peripheral tissues. From Lepus europaeus (European hare).
   1496..2068    -  intron         β-globin intron: intron from rabbit β-globin gene
   3273..3300    -  protein_bind   FRT (fragment): FLP-mediated recombination occurs in the 8-bp core sequence TCTAGAAA (Turan and Bode, 2011). FLP recombinase from the Saccharomyces cerevisiae 2μ plasmid
   3307..3354    -  protein_bind   FRT: FLP-mediated recombination occurs in the 8-bp core sequence TCTAGAAA (Turan and Bode, 2011). FLP recombinase from the Saccharomyces cerevisiae 2μ plasmid
   3355..3388    +  protein_bind   lox2272: Cre-mediated recombination occurs in the 8-bp core sequence (GGATACTT). lox2272 sites are compatible with each other, but incompatible with loxP or loxN sites (Lee and Saito, 1988). Cre recombinase
   3536..3567    +  terminator     tonB terminator: bidirectional E. coli tonB-P14 transcription terminator
   3568..3670    +  promoter       cat promoter: promoter of the E. coli cat gene encoding chloramphenicol acetyltransferase
   3671..4486    +  CDS            KanR: aminoglycoside phosphotransferase; aph(3')-Ia; confers resistance to kanamycin in bacteria or G418 (Geneticin®) in eukaryotes
   4510..4537    +  terminator     T7Te terminator: phage T7 early transcription terminator
   4549..5136    -  rep_origin     ori: high-copy-number ColE1/pMB1/pBR322/pUC origin of replication
   5158..6       -  terminator     T3Te terminator (fragment) (across the origin): phage T3 early transcription terminator
>Addgene plasmid #62671 | pBGO | depositor full sequence | sequence record 117822 | pBGO sequence 5171 bps
CCCGTGTAAAACGACGGCCAGTTTATCTAGTCAGCTTGATTCTAGCTGATCGTGGACCGGAAGGTGAGCC
AGTGAGTTGATTGCAGTCCAGTTACGCTGGAGTCTGAGGCTCGTCCTGAATGATATGCGGCCTCGGATCC
GCGATCGATCCGCGGTGCGGGTGCCAGGGCGTGCCCTTGGGCTCCCCGGGCGCGTACTCCACATAACTTC
GTATAGCATACATTATAGCAATTTATCGAAGTTCCTATTCCGAAGTTCCTATTCTATCAGAAGTATAGGA
ACTTCACCGGTAAGCTTGGGCTGCAGGTCGAGGGATCTCCATAAGAGAAGAGGGACAGCTATGACTGGGA
GTAGTCAGGAGAGGAGGAAAAATCTGGCTAGTAAAACATGTAAGGAAAATTTTAGGGATGTTAAAGAAAA
AAATAACACAAAACAAAATATAAAAAAAATCTAACCTCAAGTCAAGGCTTTTCTATGGAATAAGGAATGG
ACAGCAGGGGGCTGTTTCATATACTGATGACCTCTTTATAGCCACCTTTGTTCATGGCAGCCAGCATATG
GCATATGTTGCCAAACTCTAAACCAAATACTCATTCTGATGTTTTAAATGATTTGCCCTCCCATATGTCC
TTCCGAGTGAGAGACACAAAAAATTCCAACACACTATTGCAATGAAAATAAATTTCCTTTATTAGCCAGA
AGTCAGATGCTCAAGGGGCTTCATGATGTCCCCATAATTTTTGGCAGAGGGAAAAAGATCTCAGTGGTAT
TTGTGAGCCAGGGCATTGGCCACACCAGCCACCACCTTCTGATAGGCAGCCTGCACCTGAGGAGTGAATT
CCTCGAGTTA
[546 nt withheld, positions 851-1396]
AGCGTAATCTGGAACATCGTATGGGTACATGGTGGCACTCGAGGTCAATTCTTTGCCAAAATGATGAGAC
AGCACAATAACCAGCACGTTGCCCAGGAGCTGTAGGAAAAAGAAGAAGGCATGAACATGGTTAGCAGAGG
GGCCCGGTTTGGACTCAGAGTATTTTATCCTCATCTCAAACAGTGTATATCATTGTAACCATAAAGAGAA
AGGCAGGATGATGACCAGGATGTAGTTGTTTCTACCAATAAGAATATTTCCACGCCAGCCAGAATTTATA
TGCAGAAATATTCTACCTTATCATTTAATTATAACAATTGTTCTCTAAAACTGTGCTGAAGTACAATATA
ATATACCCTGATTGCCTTGAAAAAAAAGTGATTAGAGAAAGTACTTACAATCTGACAAATAAACAAAAGT
GAATTTAAAAATTCGTTACAAATGCAAGCTAAAGTTTAACGAAAAAGTTACAGAAAATGAAAAGAAAATA
AGAGGAGACAATGGTTGTCAACAGAGTAGAAAGTGAAAGAAACAAAATTATCATGAGGGTCCATGGTGAT
ACAAGGGACATCTTCCCATTCTAAACAACACCCTGAAAACTTTGCCCCCTCCATATAACATGAATTTTAC
AATAGCGAAAAAGAAAGAACAATCAAGGGTCCCCAAACTCACCCTGAAGTTCTCAGGATCGGGGGAGCGG
GCGGGGCAGTGAGTCAGGAGGGGTAGCAGGGCGGGGCCGGGCTGGGTGGGGCGGGGCTTGCGTCGTGCTC
ACCAATGGCCGCGCCACTTCTCCCTGGGGAAATGAGTCACCGCTCCAGACTGGTTTAAGGGATTGTACGG
TTTAAACCGCCCCCAGGTGTCATCACTCCCTGACGGCGCTCACCGACTATAAAAATCATCTTTAATGGAA
GACTGGTCCAGAACCCATTGCTCCCGTTACATAATGGGGAAGGTGAGAAAATGAAAGGTTGCCTAATGGA
GCGAGAAAGCAATTGCTGAAACTCTAGGAGCAAGAAATTGCTAAAGAGGGAGATTTTCGAGCTCAATATT
TAGACATTTCCCCATAAACTATAACAGGGGTCTAGAAAGTGCATTGGTCATTGCCTGTTGGTTTATTCTC
TCTTCTTCTTTCCTTTCTTCTTTTTCTTTTCTCTCCCGCCTTCTTTTTATGTCTTTGGAGACAGTCTATG
TAGCCCAAGTTGACTCGGACTGCCCACTAATTAGTTCAAGCTGACCTCAAACTCAAAGCAGCGTTCCCCA
CCCCCCAGCCTCCCGAGTGCAAGGATTATAGACATACACCACTCTGCCCAGCTCATCTGGTCACTTTTGT
CCAAAGAGAAACATTTAGCAGCTCTTTCTGCTCTTGTCCTGAAGCAGCATAGAGGAAACAATACTTTTGT
TTAAGATGCCTGCTGAGTTGGACAGATGAAGCCTGTAACCCCAGATATTCAGGAAATCGAATCAGAAGAC
TCTCAAGTTCAAGGCTGAGCTGGCAACTTAATGAGATCTTAATAAGAAGGCACAGGGGGTAGGAAGCTGG
GGAGGACCCAAGTTTGGAACCCAAGAACTCCTGGAGAGTCATTGGGGAAGACCTCTGACATTGACCTCTG
ACCTCCACACACAGGATCACTCGCACCCTCCTGTACATGGGCACACAGCCCCATTTATATGTTACACACT
CCCGCAGCATGCACACAAATTGCTGCTAATACTGGGAGAGAAGGAGCCACAAACCCCAGGGAAAACTGGA
TTTCCCGTCTGCTTGCTGAGGAAGAGATGTGGAACACCATTGATAAACACAAAACTGGACTGGGATTAAA
TATTTGTGTCCAGTATCAGGATCCACTAGTGAATTCGAAGTTCCTATACTCCTATAAGAATAGGAACTTC
GGAATAGGAACTTCATGATGGAAGTTCATATACTTTCTAGAGAATAGGAACTTCGGAATAGGAACTTCAT
AACTTCGTATAGGATACTTTATACGAAGTTATCAGCTGCCGCTCGAGGCGCGTGATCTTACGGCATTATA
CGTATGATCGGTCCACGATCAGCTAGATTATCTAGTCAGCTTGATGTCATAGCTGTTTCCTGAGGCTCAA
TACTGACCATTTAAATCATACCTGACCTCCATAGCAGAAAGTCAAAAGCCTCCGACCGGAGGCTTTTGAC
TTGATCGGCACGTAAGAGGTTCCAACTTTCACCATAATGAAATAAGATCACTACCGGGCGTATTTTTTGA
GTTATCGAGATTTTCAGGAGCTAAGGAAGCTAAAATGAGCCATATTCAACGGGAAACGTCTTGCTTGAAG
CCGCGATTAAATTCCAACATGGATGCTGATTTATATGGGTATAAATGGGCTCGCGATAATGTCGGGCAAT
CAGGTGCGACAATCTATCGATTGTATGGGAAGCCCGATGCGCCAGAGTTGTTTCTGAAACATGGCAAAGG
TAGCGTTGCCAATGATGTTACAGATGAGATGGTCAGGCTAAACTGGCTGACGGAATTTATGCCTCTTCCG
ACCATCAAGCATTTTATCCGTACTCCTGATGATGCATGGTTACTCACCACTGCGATCCCAGGGAAAACAG
CATTCCAGGTATTAGAAGAATATCCTGATTCAGGTGAAAATATTGTTGATGCGCTGGCAGTGTTCCTGCG
CCGGTTGCATTCGATTCCTGTTTGTAATTGTCCTTTTAACGGCGATCGCGTATTTCGTCTCGCTCAGGCG
CAATCACGAATGAATAACGGTTTGGTTGGTGCGAGTGATTTTGATGACGAGCGTAATGGCTGGCCTGTTG
AACAAGTCTGGAAAGAAATGCATAAACTCTTGCCATTCTCACCGGATTCAGTCGTCACTCATGGTGATTT
CTCACTTGATAACCTTATTTTTGACGAGGGGAAATTAATAGGTTGTATTGATGTTGGACGAGTCGGAATC
GCAGACCGATACCAGGATCTTGCCATCCTATGGAACTGCCTCGGTGAGTTTTCTCCTTCATTACAGAAAC
GGCTTTTTCAAAAATATGGTATTGATAATCCTGATATGAATAAATTGCAGTTTCACTTGATGCTCGATGA
GTTTTTCTAATGAGGACCTAAATGTAATCACCTGGCTCACCTTCGGGTGGGCCTTTCTGCGTTGCTGGCG
TTTTTCCATAGGCTCCGCCCCCCTGACGAGCATCACAAAAATCGATGCTCAAGTCAGAGGTGGCGAAACC
CGACAGGACTATAAAGATACCAGGCGTTTCCCCCTGGAAGCTCCCTCGTGCGCTCTCCTGTTCCGACCCT
GCCGCTTACCGGATACCTGTCCGCCTTTCTCCCTTCGGGAAGCGTGGCGCTTTCTCATAGCTCACGCTGT
AGGTATCTCAGTTCGGTGTAGGTCGTTCGCTCCAAGCTGGGCTGTGTGCACGAACCCCCCGTTCAGCCCG
ACCGCTGCGCCTTATCCGGTAACTATCGTCTTGAGTCCAACCCGGTAAGACACGACTTATCGCCACTGGC
AGCAGCCACTGGTAACAGGATTAGCAGAGCGAGGTATGTAGGCGGTGCTACAGAGTTCTTGAAGTGGTGG
CCTAACTACGGCTACACTAGAAGAACAGTATTTGGTATCTGCGCTCTGCTGAAGCCAGTTACCTCGGAAA
AAGAGTTGGTAGCTCTTGATCCGGCAAACAAACCACCGCTGGTAGCGGTGGTTTTTTTGTTTGCAAGCAG
CAGATTACGCGCAGAAAAAAAGGATCTCAAGAAGATCCTTTGATTTTCTACCGAAGAAAGGCCCA
