>Addgene plasmid #62671 | pBGO | addgene partial sequence | sequence record 117821 | pCAG-F 5'-GCAACGTGCTGGTTATTGTG-3'
CTCGAGTGCCACCATGTACCCATACGATGTTCCAGATTACGCT
[546 nt withheld, positions 44-589]
TAACTCGAGGAATTCACTCCTCAGGTGCAGGCTGCCTATCAGAAGGTGGTGGCTGGTGTGGCCAATGCCC
TGGCTCACAAATACCACTGAGATCTTTTTCCCTCTGCCAAAAATTATGGGGACATCATGAAGCCCCTTGA
GCATCTGACTTCTGGCTAATAAAGGAAATTTATTTTCATTGCAATAGTGTGTTG
