>Addgene plasmid #62671 | pBGO | addgene partial sequence | sequence record 117838 | Bglob-pA-R 5'-ttttggcagagggaaaaaga-3'
ATTGGCCACACCAGCCACCACCTTCTGATAGGCAGCCTGCACCTGAGGAGTGAATTCCTCGAGTTA
[546 nt withheld, positions 67-612]
AGCGTAATCTGGAACATCGTATGGGTACATGGTGGCACTCGAGGTCAATTCTTTGCCAAAATGATGAGAC
AGCACAATAACCAGCACGTTGCCCAGGAGCTGTAGGAAAAAGAAGAAGGCATGAACATGGTTAGCAGAGG
GGCCCGGTTTGGACTCAGAGTATTTTATCCTCATCTCAAACAGTGTATATCATTGTAACCATAAAGAGAA
AGGCAG
